>Addgene plasmid #152912 | pGBW-m4133773 | addgene full sequence | sequence record 319570 | Addgene NGS Result
CGTTACATAACTTACGGTAAATGGCCCGCCTGGCTGACCGCCCAACGACCCCCGCCCATTGACGTCAATA
ATGACGTATGTTCCCATAGTAACGCCAATAGGGACTTTCCATTGACGTCAATGGGTGGAGTATTTACGGT
AAACTGCCCACTTGGCAGTACATCAAGTGTATCATATGCCAAGTACGCCCCCTATTGACGTCAATGACGG
TAAATGGCCCGCCTGGCATTATGCCCAGTACATGACCTTATGGGACTTTCCTACTTGGCAGTACATCTAC
GTATTAGTCATCGCTATTACCATGCTGATGCGGTTTTGGCAGTACATCAATGGGCGTGGATAGCGGTTTG
ACTCACGGGGATTTCCAAGTCTCCACCCCATTGACGTCAATGGGAGTTTGTTTTGGCACCAAAATCAACG
GGACTTTCCAAAATGTCGTAACAACTCCGCCCCATTGACGCAAATGGGCGGTAGGCGTGTACGGTGGGAG
GTCTATATAAGCAGAGCTGGTTTAGTGAACCGTCAGATCAGATCTTTGTCGATCCTACCATCCACTCGAC
ACACCCGCCAGCGGCCGCCACCATGTCTGCCGACGCACAGTCGTTCCTGAATAGAGTTTGTGGTGTATCC
GCGGCCCGGCTAACTCCATGCGGAACCGGGACGAGCACAGATGTGGTGTACCGAGCTTTTGATATCTATA
ACGACAAAGTCGCTGGCTTCGCCAAGTTTCTTAAGACCAACTGTTGCAGGTTCCAAGAGAAAGACGAAGA
TGATAATCTCATAGACTCATACTTTGTGGTTAAGCGTCACACTTTTAGTAATTATCAGCATGAGGAAACA
ATTTATAACTTGCTGAAGGACTGCCCTGCCGTAGCAAAACACGACTTCTTTAAATTCCGCATCGATGGCG
ATATGGTCCCGCATATTAGCAGACAGCGGTTAACCAAGTACACTATGGCAGACCTGGTGTACGCCCTGCG
ACACTTCGACGAGGGAAACTGTGACACGTTAAAAGAAATCCTCGTGACTTATAATTGTTGCGATGACGAT
TATTTCAACAAGAAAGATTGGTACGATTTTGTCGAGAATCCCGATATACTCAGAGTGTACGCTAACCTGG
GGGAAAGGGTTCGCCAGGCACTATTGAAGACAGTCCAATTTTGCGACGCGATGCGGAATGCCGGCATTGT
GGGTGTCCTGACACTTGATAACCAGGACCTGAATGGCAACTGGTATGACTTTGGAGATTTCATTCAGACC
ACGCCCGGGTCCGGAGTACCTGTCGTTGACTCTTACTACTCACTTCTGATGCCAATCCTAACCTTAACCC
GAGCTCTCACAGCTGAGAGTCACGTGGACACCGACCTCACAAAACCGTATATCAAGTGGGATTTGCTGAA
GTACGATTTCACGGAAGAGAGGTTAAAGCTCTTTGATCGTTATTTCAAATACTGGGACCAGACTTATCAT
CCCAACTGTGTGAATTGTCTGGACGACAGATGCATACTTCATTGTGCCAATTTCAATGTACTGTTTAGCA
CAGTGTTCCCACCAACTTCGTTTGGTCCTCTAGTGCGCAAAATCTTTGTGGATGGGGTGCCCTTCGTTGT
TTCCACAGGCTATCACTTTCGTGAGCTCGGCGTAGTTCACAACCAAGATGTCAACCTGCATTCTTCCAGG
TTAAGTTTTAAGGAACTTCTGGTGTATGCCGCAGACCCTGCGATGCACGCTGCAAGCGGTAATTTGTTGC
TGGATAAGCGGACCACGTGCTTCAGCGTGGCGGCTTTAACAAATAACGTTGCCTTCCAAACCGTCAAGCC
TGGCAACTTCAATAAAGATTTCTACGATTTCGCCGTCAGTAAAGGGTTTTTTAAGGAGGGATCAAGCGTA
GAATTGAAACATTTTTTCTTTGCTCAGGACGGTAATGCCGCTATCTCGGACTACGACTACTACCGGTATA
ACCTACCAACTATGTGCGACATTCGGCAGCTGTTGTTCGTGGTGGAGGTCGTTGATAAATACTTTGATTG
CTACGATGGCGGATGCATTAACGCCAATCAAGTCATCGTGAACAATCTGGACAAGAGCGCCGGCTTCCCC
TTTAACAAATGGGGAAAGGCAAGGCTATATTATGACTCTATGTCCTATGAGGATCAGGACGCTCTCTTCG
CGTATACCAAGCGCAACGTTATCCCCACAATTACCCAGATGAACCTCAAATATGCAATCAGCGCAAAGAA
CAGAGCGAGGACAGTTGCTGGGGTGAGTATATGTTCGACAATGACTAACAGGCAGTTTCACCAGAAGCTG
TTGAAATCTATTGCCGCTACACGAGGGGCTACCGTCGTGATTGGCACCTCCAAATTCTACGGAGGGTGGC
ATAATATGTTAAAAACTGTGTACTCCGACGTGGAAAACCCTCACCTGATGGGTTGGGATTATCCTAAGTG
CGACCGGGCGATGCCAAACATGCTGAGAATTATGGCGTCATTAGTCCTGGCGCGAAAGCACACCACGTGC
TGTAGTCTGTCACATCGCTTTTACAGATTGGCTAATGAATGCGCCCAAGTGCTTAGCGAGATGGTGATGT
GTGGGGGTTCACTTTACGTGAAGCCCGGAGGAACGTCCTCAGGCGACGCCACAACTGCCTACGCAAATTC
AGTATTCAACATATGTCAGGCCGTTACAGCAAACGTGAATGCTCTGCTGTCTACTGATGGGAACAAGATC
GCCGATAAGTACGTCCGGAACCTGCAACACAGGCTGTACGAGTGTCTGTATCGTAATCGAGATGTAGACA
CCGACTTCGTGAACGAATTTTACGCATACTTACGGAAACATTTCTCCATGATGATCCTCTCCGACGATGC
AGTTGTGTGCTTTAATTCAACTTACGCCTCTCAGGGCTTGGTGGCCAGTATCAAAAATTTTAAGTCGGTT
CTTTATTATCAGAATAACGTGTTTATGAGCGAGGCTAAGTGTTGGACCGAGACTGATCTGACCAAAGGCC
CGCACGAGTTCTGTTCCCAGCACACCATGCTGGTCAAGCAGGGTGATGACTATGTCTATTTACCATACCC
AGATCCGAGTAGGATCTTGGGAGCCGGTTGTTTTGTGGATGACATTGTGAAGACTGACGGTACACTCATG
ATTGAGCGCTTCGTCAGTTTGGCAATCGACGCTTACCCCCTTACCAAACATCCAAATCAGGAATATGCGG
ATGTGTTTCACCTGTACCTTCAATACATAAGGAAACTTCATGATGAACTAACTGGACATATGCTCGACAT
GTATTCTGTAATGCTTACAAATGACAATACCTCACGGTACTGGGAACCGGAGTTTTATGAAGCCATGTAC
ACCCCACATACTGTCCTGCAAGAAAACCTTTACTTTCAGTCGTACCCCTATGACGTACCAGATTATGCGT
AAGGATCCGCAGGCCTCTGCTAGCTTGACTGACTGAGATACAGCGTACCTTCAGCTCACAGACATGATAA
GATACATTGATGAGTTTGGACAAACCACAACTAGAATGCAGTGAAAAAAATGCTTTATTTGTGAAATTTG
TGATGCTATTGCTTTATTTGTAACCATTATAAGCTGCAATAAACAAGTTAACAACAACAATTGCATTCAT
TTTATGTTTCAGGTTCAGGGGGAGGTGTGGGAGGTTTTTTAAAGCAAGTAAAACCTCTACAAATGTGGTA
TTGGCCCATCTCTATCGGTATCGTAGCATAACCCCTTGGGGCCTCTAAACGGGTCTTGAGGGGTTTTTTG
TGCCCCTCGGGCCGGATTGCTATCTACCGGCATTGGCGCAGAAAAAAATGCCTGATGCGACGCTGCGCGT
CTTATACTCCCACATATGCCAGATTCAGCAACGGATACGGCTTCCCCAACTTGCCCACTTCCATACGTGT
CCTCCTTACCAGAAATTTATCCTTAAGGTCGTCAGCTATCCTGCAGGCGATCTCTCGATTTCGATCAAGA
CATTCCTTTAATGGTCTTTTCTGGACACCACTAGGGGTCAGAAGTAGTTCATCAAACTTTCTTCCCTCCC
TAATCTCATTGGTTACCTTGGGCTATCGAAACTTAATTAACCAGTCAAGTCAGCTACTTGGCGAGATCGA
CTTGTCTGGGTTTCGACTACGCTCAGAATTGCGTCAGTCAAGTTCGATCTGGTCCTTGCTATTGCACCCG
TTCTCCGATTACGAGTTTCATTTAAATCATGTGAGCAAAAGGCCAGCAAAAGGCCAGGAACCGTAAAAAG
GCCGCGTTGCTGGCGTTTTTCCATAGGCTCCGCCCCCCTGACGAGCATCACAAAAATCGACGCTCAAGTC
AGAGGTGGCGAAACCCGACAGGACTATAAAGATACCAGGCGTTTCCCCCTGGAAGCTCCCTCGTGCGCTC
TCCTGTTCCGACCCTGCCGCTTACCGGATACCTGTCCGCCTTTCTCCCTTCGGGAAGCGTGGCGCTTTCT
CATAGCTCACGCTGTAGGTATCTCAGTTCGGTGTAGGTCGTTCGCTCCAAGCTGGGCTGTGTGCACGAAC
CCCCCGTTCAGCCCGACCGCTGCGCCTTATCCGGTAACTATCGTCTTGAGTCCAACCCGGTAAGACACGA
CTTATCGCCACTGGCAGCAGCCACTGGTAACAGGATTAGCAGAGCGAGGTATGTAGGCGGTGCTACAGAG
TTCTTGAAGTGGTGGCCTAACTACGGCTACACTAGAAGAACAGTATTTGGTATCTGCGCTCTGCTGAAGC
CAGTTACCTTCGGAAAAAGAGTTGGTAGCTCTTGATCCGGCAAACAAACCACCGCTGGTAGCGGTGGTTT
TTTTGTTTGCAAGCAGCAGATTACGCGCAGAAAAAAAGGATCTCAAGAAGATCCTTTGATCTTTTCTACG
GGGTCTGACGCTCAGTGGAACGAAAACTCACGTTAAGGGATTTTGGTCATGAGATTATCAAAAAGGATCT
TCACCTAGATCCTTTTAAATTAAAAATGAAGTTTTAAATCAATCTAAAGTATATATGAGTAAACTTGGTC
TGACAGTTACCAATGCTTAATCAGTGAGGCACCTATCTCAGCGATCTGTCTATTTCGTTCATCCATAGTT
GCATTTAAATTTCCGAACTCTCCAAGGCCCTCGTCGGAAAATCTTCAAACCTTTCGTCCGATCCATCTTG
CAGGCTACCTCTCGAACGAACTATCGCAAGTCTCTTGGCCGGCCTTGCGCCTTGGCTATTGCTTGGCAGC
GCCTATCGCCAGGTATTACTCCAATCCCGAATATCCGAGATCGGGATCACCCGAGAGAAGTTCAACCTAC
ATCCTCAATCCCGATCTATCCGAGATCCGAGGAATATCGAAATCGGGGCGCGCCTGGCCTCCGCGCCGGG
TTTTGGCGCCTCCCGCGGGCGCCCCCCTCGTCACGGCGAGCGCTGCCACGTCAGACGAAGGGCGCAGGAG
CGTCCTGATCCTTCCGCCCGGACGCTCAGGACAGCGGCCCGCTGCTCATAAGACTCGGCCTTAGAACCCC
AGTATCAGCAGAAGGACATTTTAGGACGGGACTTGGGTGACTCTAGGGCACTGGTTTTCTTTCCAGAGAG
CGGAACAGGCGAGGAAAAGTAGTCCCTTCTCGGCGATTCTGCGGAGGGATCTCCGTGGGGCGGTGAACGC
CGATGATTATATAAGGACGCGCCGGGTGTGGCACAGCTAGTTCCGTCGCAGCCGGGATTTGGGTCGCGGT
TCTTGTTTGTGGATCGCTGTGATCGTCACTTGGTGAGTAGCGGGCTGCTGGGCTGGCCGGGGCTTTCGTG
GCCGCCGGGCCGCTCGGTGGGACGGAAGCGTGTGGAGAGACCGCCAAGGGCTGTAGTCTGGGTCCGCGAG
CAAGGTTGCCCTGAACTGGGGGTTGGGGGGAGCGCAGCAAAATGGCGGCTGTTCCCGAGTCTTGAATGGA
AGACGCTTGTGAGGCGGGCTGTGAGGTCGTTGAAACAAGGTGGGGGGCATGGTGGGCGGCAAGAACCCAA
GGTCTTGAGCCCTTCGCTAATGCGGGAAAGCTCTTATTCGGGTGAGATGGGCTGGGCACCATCTGGGGAC
CCTGACGTGAAGTTTGTCACTGACTGGAGAACTCGGTTTGTCGTCTGTTGCGGGGGCGGCAGTTATGGCG
GTGCCGTTGGGCAGTGCACCCGTACCTTTGGGAGCGCGCGCCCTCGTCGTGTCGTGACGTCACCCGTTCT
GTTGGCTTATAATGCAGGGTGGGGCCACCTGCCGGTAGGTGTGCGGTAGGCTTTTCTCCGTCGCAGGACG
CAGGGTTCGGGCCTAGGGTAGGCTCTCCTGAATCGACAGGCGCCGGACCTCTGGTGAGGGGAGGGATAAG
TGAGGCGTCAGTTTCTTTGGTCGGTTTTATGTACCTATCTTCTTAAGTAGCTGAAGCTCCGGTTTTGAAC
TATGCGCTCGGGGTTGGCGAGTGTGTTTTGTGAAGTTTTTTAGGCACCTTTTGAAATGTAATCATTTGGG
TCAATATGTAATTTTCAGTGTTAGACTTGTAAATTGTCCGCTAAATTCTGGCCGTTTTTGGCTTTTTTGT
TAGACAACATGGGTAAAAAGCCTGAACTCACCGCGACGTCTGTCGAGAAGTTTCTGATCGAAAAGTTCGA
CAGCGTCTCCGACCTGATGCAGCTCTCGGAGGGCGAAGAATCTCGTGCTTTCAGCTTCGATGTAGGAGGG
CGTGGATATGTCCTGCGGGTAAATAGCTGCGCCGATGGTTTCTACAAAGATCGTTATGTTTATCGGCACT
TTGCATCCGCCGCGCTCCCGATTCCGGAAGTGCTTGACATTGGGGAGTTCAGCGAGAGCCTGACCTATTG
CATCTCCCGCCGTGCACAGGGTGTCACGTTGCAAGACCTGCCTGAAACCGAACTGCCCGCTGTTCTGCAG
CCGGTCGCGGAGGCAATGGATGCCATCGCTGCCGCCGATCTTAGCCAGACGAGCGGGTTCGGCCCATTCG
GACCGCAAGGAATCGGTCAATACACTACATGGCGTGATTTCATATGCGCGATTGCTGATCCCCATGTGTA
TCACTGGCAAACTGTGATGGACGACACCGTCAGTGCGTCCGTCGCGCAGGCTCTCGATGAGCTGATGCTT
TGGGCCGAGGACTGCCCCGAAGTCCGGCACCTCGTGCACGCGGATTTCGGCTCCAACAATGTCCTGACGG
ACAATGGCCGCATAACAGCGGTCATTGACTGGAGCGAGGCGATGTTCGGGGATTCCCAATACGAGGTCGC
CAACATCTTCTTCTGGAGGCCGTGGTTGGCTTGTATGGAGCAGCAGACGCGCTACTTCGAGCGGAGGCAT
CCGGAGCTTGCAGGATCGCCCCGGCTCCGGGCGTATATGCTCCGCATTGGTCTTGACCAACTCTATCAGA
GCTTGGTTGACGGCAATTTCGATGATGCAGCTTGGGCGCAGGGTCGATGCGACGCAATCGTCCGATCCGG
AGCCGGGACTGTCGGGCGTACACAAATCGCCCGCAGAAGCGCCGCCGTCTGGACCGATGGCTGTGTAGAA
GTACTCGCCGATAGTGGAAACCGACGCCCCAGCACTCGTCCGAGGGCAAAGGAATAAGCTAGTATGTAAG
CCTAGTCTTAGATAATAAAATCGCTATCCATCGAAGATGGATGTGTGTTGGTTTTTTGTGTGTGTAACGC
TAGGCGCGCCTGGTGTACCGAGAACGATCCTCTCAGTGCGAGTCTCGACGATCCATATCGTTGCTTGGCA
GTCAGCCAGTCGGAATCCAGCTTGGGACCCAGGAAGTCCAATCGTCAGATATTGTACTCAAGCCTGGTCA
CGGCAGCGTACCGATCTGTTTAAACCTAGATATTGATAGTCTGATCGGTCAACGTATAATCGAGTCCTAG
CTTTTGCAAACATCTATCAAGAGACAGGATCAGCAGGAGGCTTTCGCATGAGTATTCAACATTTCCGTGT
CGCCCTTATTCCCTTTTTTGCGGCATTTTGCCTTCCTGTTTTTGCTCACCCAGAAACGCTGGTGAAAGTA
AAAGATGCTGAAGATCAGTTGGGTGCGCGAGTGGGTTACATCGAACTGGATCTCAACAGCGGTAAGATCC
TTGAGAGTTTTCGCCCCGAAGAACGCTTTCCAATGATGAGCACTTTTAAAGTTCTGCTATGTGGCGCGGT
ATTATCCCGTATTGACGCCGGGCAAGAGCAACTCGGTCGCCGCATACACTATTCTCAGAATGACTTGGTT
GAGTATTCACCAGTCACAGAAAAGCATCTTACGGATGGCATGACAGTAAGAGAATTATGCAGTGCTGCCA
TAACCATGAGTGATAACACTGCGGCCAACTTACTTCTGACAACGATTGGAGGACCGAAGGAGCTAACCGC
TTTTTTGCACAACATGGGGGATCATGTAACTCGCCTTGATCGTTGGGAACCGGAGCTGAATGAAGCCATA
CCAAACGACGAGCGTGACACCACGATGCCTGTAGCAATGGCAACAACCTTGCGTAAACTATTAACTGGCG
AACTACTTACTCTAGCTTCCCGGCAACAGTTGATAGACTGGATGGAGGCGGATAAAGTTGCAGGACCACT
TCTGCGCTCGGCCCTTCCGGCTGGCTGGTTTATTGCTGATAAATCTGGAGCCGGTGAGCGTGGGTCTCGC
GGTATCATTGCAGCACTGGGGCCAGATGGTAAGCCCTCCCGTATCGTAGTTATCTACACGACGGGGAGTC
AGGCAACTATGGATGAACGAAATAGACAGATCGCTGAGATAGGTGCCTCACTGATTAAGCATTGGTAACC
GATTCTAGGTGCATTGGCGCAGAAAAAAATGCCTGATGCGACGCTGCGCGTCTTATACTCCCACATATGC
CAGATTCAGCAACGGATACGGCTTCCCCAACTTGCCCACTTCCATACGTGTCCTCCTTACCAGAAATTTA
TCCTTAAGATCCCGAATCGTTTAAACTCGACTCTGGCTCTATCGAATCTCCGTCGTTTCGAGCTTACGCG
AACAGCCGTGGCGCTCATTTGCTCGTCGGGCATCGAATCTCGTCAGCTATCGTCAGCTTACCTTTTTGGC
AGCGATCGCGGCTCCCGACATCTTGGACCATTAGCTCCACAGGTATCTTCTTCCCTCTAGTGGTCATAAC
AGCAGCTTCAGCTACCTCTCAATTCAAAAAACCCCTCAAGACCCGTTTAGAGGCCCCAAGGGGTTATGCT
ATCAATCGTTGCGTTACACACACAAAAAACCAACACACATCCATCTTCGATGGATAGCGATTTTATTATC
TAACTGCTGATCGAGTGTAGCCAGATCTAGTAATCAATTACGGGGTCATTAGTTCATAGCCCATATATGG
AGTTCCG
Features (pLannotate 1.2.2; 20 found; start..end, strand, type, name):
      1..304     +  enhancer       CMV enhancer: human cytomegalovirus immediate early enhancer
    377..394     -  promoter       CMV promoter (fragment): human cytomegalovirus (CMV) immediate early promoter
    457..508     +  promoter       CMVd2 promoter: truncated human cytomegalovirus (CMV) immediate early promoter that yields moderately reduced expression relative to the full-length promoter
    478..3381    +  CDS            rep (fragment): R1AB_SARS2 - Experimental evidence at protein level: Swiss-Prot protein existence level 1. [2'-O-methyltransferase]: Methyltransferase that mediates mRNA cap 2'-O-ribose methylation to the 5'-cap structure of viral mRNAs. N7-methyl guanosine cap is a prerequisite for binding of nsp16. Therefore plays an essential role in viral mRNAs cap methylation which is essential to evade immune system. From Severe acute respiratory syndrome coronavirus 2 (2019-nCoV) (SARS-CoV-2).
   3498..3619    -  polyA_signal   SV40 poly(A) signal: SV40 polyadenylation signal
   3642..3711    -  CDS            large T antigen (fragment): large T antigen from SV40 (simian virus 40)
   3734..3780    +  terminator     T7 terminator: transcription terminator for bacteriophage T7 RNA polymerase
   3810..3946    +  terminator     rrnG terminator: transcription terminator from the E. coli ribosomal RNA rrnG operon (Albrechtsen et al., 1991)
   3991..4062    +  misc_feature   3' β-globin insulator: insulator downstream of the human β-globin locus (Farrell et al., 2002)
   4288..4876    -  rep_origin     ori: high-copy-number ColE1/pMB1/pBR322/pUC origin of replication
   5048..5112    -  CDS            bla(M) (fragment): β-lactamase lacking the signal sequence; bla(M); allows cytosolic expression of β-lactamase
   5376..6585    +  promoter       UbC promoter: human ubiquitin C promoter
   6595..7616    +  CDS            HygR (fragment): hygromycin B phosphotransferase confers resistance to hygromycin
   7644..7692    +  polyA_signal   poly(A) signal: synthetic polyadenylation signal
   7958..8818    +  CDS            AmpR: β-lactamase; bla; confers resistance to ampicillin, carbenicillin, and related antibiotics
   8831..8967    +  terminator     rrnG terminator: transcription terminator from the E. coli ribosomal RNA rrnG operon (Albrechtsen et al., 1991)
   9119..9190    +  misc_feature   5' β-globin insulator: insulator upstream of the human β-globin locus (Farrell et al., 2002)
   9195..9241    -  terminator     T7 terminator: transcription terminator for bacteriophage T7 RNA polymerase
   9259..9307    -  polyA_signal   poly(A) signal: synthetic polyadenylation signal
   9338..9387    +  enhancer       CMV enhancer (fragment): human cytomegalovirus immediate early enhancer
