[The description below was written by a language model from this plasmid's Addgene catalogue record and pLannotate feature annotations shown in this document.]
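Description:
pGBW-m4133773 is a mammalian expression plasmid built on the pTwist_CMV_Hygro_6 backbone that carries the wild-type SARS-CoV-2 RNA-dependent RNA polymerase, a mature product of the ORF1ab replicase polyprotein. It is maintained in E. coli through a high-copy ColE1/pUC-type origin and an ampicillin resistance (β-lactamase) gene. For selection in mammalian cells it carries a separate hygromycin B phosphotransferase cassette, driven by the human ubiquitin C promoter and closed by a synthetic polyadenylation signal, which allows enrichment or derivation of stably transfected lines.

The payload sits downstream of the human cytomegalovirus immediate-early enhancer and promoter, which give strong constitutive transcription in most mammalian cell types. The annotated coding region matches the SARS-CoV-2 replicase polyprotein; the automated annotation borrows a functional note about the 2'-O-methyltransferase from the polyprotein database entry, but the catalogue identifies the insert as the polymerase. According to the catalogue, the backbone contributes a C-terminal HA epitope preceded by a TEV protease cleavage site, so the protein can be detected or immunopurified through HA and the tag then removed; these elements are not separately annotated in the feature table. Transcripts end at an SV40 polyadenylation signal. The expression unit is flanked by bacterial T7 and rrnG terminators and by short β-globin insulator elements, which help isolate it from read-through and from neighbouring transcription units.

The construct is suited to transient or stable expression of the viral polymerase in mammalian cells. The record does not specify particular downstream applications.
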