Addgene plasmid #152912: pGBW-m4133773
Purpose: Mammalian expression plasmid for SARS-CoV-2 RNA-dependent RNA polymerase
Depositing lab: Ginkgo Bioworks & Benjie Chen.
Backbone
  Vector backbone: pTwist_CMV_Hygro_6
  Backbone size w/o insert (bp): 6525
  Vector type: Mammalian Expression
  Selectable markers: Hygromycin
Growth in bacteria
  Bacterial resistance: Ampicillin, 100 μg/mL
  Growth temperature: 37°C
  Growth strain: DH5alpha
  Copy number: High Copy
Gene/Insert
  Gene/Insert name: SARS-CoV-2 RNA-dependent RNA polymerase
  Species: Severe acute respiratory syndrome coronavirus 2
  Insert size (bp): 2795
  Mutation: wt
  Entrez Gene: ORF1ab (a.k.a. GU280_gp01)
  Promoter: CMV
  Tag / fusion protein: Cleavable TEV;HA (C terminal on backbone)
  Cloning method: Unknown
Resource information
  A portion of this plasmid was derived from a plasmid made by: GinkgoBioworks
Depositor comments: NCBI reference sequence: YP_009725307.1
How to cite: pGBW-m4133773 was a gift from Ginkgo Bioworks & Benjie Chen (Addgene plasmid # 152912 ; http://n2t.net/addgene:152912 ; RRID:Addgene_152912)
